Addgene plasmid #91983: pLJM1-FH-AGO2-D358K
Purpose: Expresses FLAG-HA-AGO2 (D358K)
Depositing lab: Joshua Mendell. Depositing organization: University of Texas Southwestern Medical Center. Publication: An Argonaute phosphorylation cycle promotes microRNA-mediated silencing. Golden RJ, Chen B, Li T, Braun J, Manjunath H, Chen X, Wu J, Schmid V, Chang TC, Kopp F, Ramirez-Martinez A, Tagliabracci VS, Chen ZJ, Xie Y, Mendell JT. Nature. 2017 Feb 9;542(7640):197-202. doi: 10.1038/nature21025. Epub 2017 Jan 23. PubMed 28114302.
Backbone
  Vector backbone: pLJM1
  Backbone manufacturer: David Sabatini Lab (Addgene #19319)
  Vector type: Mammalian Expression, Lentiviral
  Selectable markers: Puromycin
Growth in bacteria
  Bacterial resistance: Ampicillin, 100 μg/mL
  Growth temperature: 37°C
  Growth strain: NEB Stable
  Copy number: Unknown
Gene/Insert
  Gene/Insert name: AGO2
  Species: H. sapiens (human)
  Mutation: D358K
  Entrez Gene: AGO2 (a.k.a. CASC7, EIF2C2, LESKRES, LINC00980, PPD, Q10)
  Tag / fusion protein: FLAG-HA (N terminal on insert)
  Cloning method: Restriction Enzyme; 5′ cloning site Unknown (unknown if destroyed); 3′ cloning site Unknown (unknown if destroyed)
Terms and licenses: Academic/Nonprofit Terms; Industry Terms: Not Available to Industry
Depositor comments: The parental AGO2 sequence used for this construct was amplified from a Thomas Tuschl lab plasmid (Addgene plasmid # 10822).
How to cite: pLJM1-FH-AGO2-D358K was a gift from Joshua Mendell (Addgene plasmid # 91983 ; http://n2t.net/addgene:91983 ; RRID:Addgene_91983)
