[The description below was written by a language model from this plasmid's Addgene catalogue record and pLannotate feature annotations shown in this document.]
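Description:
pLJM1-FH-AGO2-D358K is a third-generation-style, self-inactivating HIV-1 lentiviral vector built on the pLJM1 backbone for expression of a tagged human Argonaute 2 mutant in mammalian cells, either by direct transfection or by packaging into lentiviral particles for stable transduction. In bacteria it is maintained through a high-copy ColE1/pUC-type origin and selected with ampicillin via the β-lactamase gene. An f1 origin and remnants of a lac/T3/T7 cloning region are also present from the plasmid backbone.

The viral genome is transcribed from an RSV promoter fused to a truncated 5' LTR. It carries the Ψ packaging signal with a gag fragment, the Rev response element for Rev-dependent nuclear export, and a ΔU3 3' LTR that inactivates LTR promoter activity after integration, followed by an SV40 polyadenylation signal and SV40 origin. Within this frame, a CMV enhancer/promoter drives the human AGO2 coding sequence bearing an N-terminal FLAG-HA tandem epitope tag and the D358K substitution. The feature table detects the FLAG portion and the AGO2 open reading frame, but does not separately annotate the HA tag. A cPPT/CTS element lies downstream of the insert, followed by an hPGK promoter driving puromycin N-acetyltransferase, which allows selection of transduced cells with puromycin. A small U6 promoter fragment upstream of the CMV enhancer appears to be a backbone remnant.

AGO2 is the core RISC component that binds microRNAs and siRNAs to direct target silencing. The construct comes from a study of an Argonaute phosphorylation cycle in microRNA-mediated silencing, and the tags suit it to detection and immunopurification of the mutant protein. The record does not state the specific functional consequence of D358K.
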