Features (pLannotate 1.2.2; 30 found; start..end, strand, type, name):
    131..334     +  promoter       CMV promoter: human cytomegalovirus (CMV) immediate early promoter
    378..412     +  misc_feature   MCS (fragment): multiple cloning site
    422..442     +  CDS            FLAG (fragment): FLAG® epitope tag, followed by an enterokinase cleavage site
    479..3055    +  CDS            AGO2 (sequence partly withheld): AGO2_HUMAN - Also known as EIF2C2. Experimental evidence at protein level: Swiss-Prot protein existence level 1. Required for RNA-mediated gene silencing (RNAi) by the RNA- induced silencing complex (RISC). The 'minimal RISC' appears to include AGO2 bound to a short guide RNA such as a microRNA (miRNA) or short interfering RNA (siRNA). These guide RNAs direct RISC to complementary mRNAs that are targets for RISC-mediated gene silencing. The precise mechanism of gene silencing depends on the degree of complementarity between the miRNA or siRNA and its target. Binding of RISC to a perfectly comp
   3100..3217    +  misc_feature   cPPT/CTS: central polypurine tract and central termination sequence of HIV-1
   3266..3776    +  promoter       hPGK promoter: human phosphoglycerate kinase 1 promoter
   3798..4397    +  CDS            PuroR: puromycin N-acetyltransferase; pac from Streptomyces alboniger; confers resistance to puromycin
   4440..4523    +  CDS            nef (fragment): NEF_HV1Z2 - Experimental evidence at protein level: Swiss-Prot protein existence level 1. Extracellular Nef protein targets CD4(+) T-lymphocytes for apoptosis by interacting with CXCR4 surface receptors. From Human immunodeficiency virus type 1 group M subtype D (isolate Z2/CDC-Z34) (HIV-1).
   4525..4758    +  LTR            3' LTR (ΔU3): self-inactivating 3' long terminal repeat (LTR) from HIV-1
   4830..4951    +  polyA_signal   SV40 poly(A) signal: SV40 polyadenylation signal
   4991..5126    +  rep_origin     SV40 ori: SV40 origin of replication
   5147..5165    -  promoter       T7 promoter: promoter for bacteriophage T7 RNA polymerase
   5173..5328    +  CDS            lacZα (fragment): LacZα fragment of β-galactosidase; lacZ fragment
   5333..5761    +  rep_origin     f1 ori (sequence partly withheld): f1 bacteriophage origin of replication; arrow indicates direction of (+) strand synthesis
   5814..5918    +  promoter       AmpR promoter: bla
   5919..6779    +  CDS            AmpR: β-lactamase; bla; confers resistance to ampicillin, carbenicillin, and related antibiotics
   6950..7538    +  rep_origin     ori: high-copy-number ColE1/pMB1/pBR322/pUC origin of replication
   7721..7813    +  CDS            lacI (fragment): lac repressor; lacI; The lac repressor binds to the lac operator to inhibit transcription in E. coli. This inhibition can be relieved by adding lactose or isopropyl-β-D-thiogalactopyranoside (IPTG).
   7826..7847    +  protein_bind   CAP binding site: CAP binding activates transcription in the presence of cAMP. E. coli catabolite activator protein
   7862..7892    +  promoter       lac promoter: promoter for the E. coli lac operon
   7900..7916    +  protein_bind   lac operator: The lac repressor binds to the lac operator to inhibit transcription in E. coli. This inhibition can be relieved by adding lactose or isopropyl-β-D-thiogalactopyranoside (IPTG). lac repressor encoded by lacI
   7961..7979    +  promoter       T3 promoter: promoter for bacteriophage T3 RNA polymerase
   8007..8233    +  promoter       RSV promoter: Rous sarcoma virus enhancer/promoter
   8234..8414    +  LTR            5' LTR (truncated): truncated 5' long terminal repeat (LTR) from HIV-1
   8461..8586    +  misc_feature   HIV-1 Ψ: packaging signal of human immunodeficiency virus type 1
   8570..8933    +  CDS            HIV-1 gag (fragment): gag protein from human immunodeficiency virus 1; gag
   9079..9312    +  misc_feature   RRE: The Rev response element (RRE) of HIV-1 allows for Rev-dependent mRNA export from the nucleus to the cytoplasm.
   9689..9789    +  CDS            Rev (fragment): human immunodeficiency virus 1 (HIV-1) Rev protein; rev; enhances nuclear export of unspliced and incompletely spliced viral mRNAs
   9839..5       +  promoter       U6 promoter (fragment) (across the origin): RNA polymerase III promoter for human U6 snRNA
  10013..130     +  enhancer       CMV enhancer (fragment) (across the origin): human cytomegalovirus immediate early enhancer; contains an 18-bp deletion relative to the standard CMV enhancer
>Addgene plasmid #91983 | pLJM1-FH-AGO2-D358K | addgene full sequence | sequence record 180564 | Addgene NGS Result
TATGCCAAGTACGCCCCCTATTGACGTCAATGACGGTAAATGGCCCGCCTGGCATTATGCCCAGTACATG
ACCTTATGGGACTTTCCTACTTGGCAGTACATCTACGTATTAGTCATCGCTATTACCATGGTGATGCGGT
TTTGGCAGTACATCAATGGGCGTGGATAGCGGTTTGACTCACGGGGATTTCCAAGTCTCCACCCCATTGA
CGTCAATGGGAGTTTGTTTTGGCACCAAAATCAACGGGACTTTCCAAAATGTCGTAACAACTCCGCCCCA
TTGACGCAAATGGGCGGTAGGCGTGTACGGTGGGAGGTCTATATAAGCAGAGCTGGTTTAGTGAACCGTC
AGATCCGCTAGCGCTACCGGGTACAAGTCCGGACTCAGATCTCGAGCTCAAGCTTCGAATTCGCCATGGA
CTACAAGGACGACGATGACAAGTACCCTTATGACGTGCCCGATTACGCTAGCGGCCGCATGTACTCGGGA
GCCGGCCCCGCACTTGCACCTCCTGCGCCGCCGCCCCCCATCCAAGGATATGCCTTCAAGCCTCCACCTA
GACCCGACTTTGGGACCTCCGGGAGAACAATCAAATTACAGGCCAATTTCTTCGAAATGGACATCCCCAA
AATTGACATCTATCATTATGAATTGGATATCAAGCCAGAGAAGTGCCCGAGGAGAGTTAACAGGGAAATC
GTGGAACACATGGTCCAGCACTTTAAAACACAGATCTTTGGGGATCGGAAGCCCGTGTTTGACGGCAGGA
AGAATCTATACACAGCCATGCCCCTTCCGATTGGGAGGGACAAGGTGGAGCTGGAGGTCACGCTGCCAGG
AGAAGGCAAGGATCGCATCTTCAAGGTGTCCATCAAGTGGGTGTCCTGCGTGAGCTTGCAGGCGTTACAC
GATGCACTTTCAGGGCGGCTGCCCAGCGTCCCTTTTGAGACGATCCAGGCCCTGGACGTGGTCATGAGGC
ACTTGCCATCCATGAGGTACACCCCCGTGGGCCGCTCCTTCTTCACCGCGTCCGAAGGCTGCTCTAACCC
TCTTGGCGGGGGCCGAGAAGTGTGGTTTGGCTTCCATCAGTCCGTCCGGCCTTCTCTCTGGAAAATGATG
CTGAATATTGATGTGTCAGCAACAGCGTTTTACAAGGCACAGCCAGTAATCGAGTTTGTTTGTGAAGTTT
TGGATTTTAAAAGTATTGAAGAACAACAAAAACCTCTGACAGATTCCCAAAGGGTAAAGTTTACCAAAGA
AATTAAAGGTCTAAAGGTGGAGATAACGCACTGTGGGCAGATGAAGAGGAAGTACCGTGTCTGCAATGTG
ACCCGGCGGCCCGCCAGTCACCAAACATTCCCGCTGCAGCAGGAGAGCGGGCAGACGGTGGAGTGCACGG
TGGCCCAGTATTTCAAGGACAGGCACAAGTTGGTTCTGCGCTACCCCCACCTCCCATGTTTACAAGTCGG
ACAGGAGCAGAAACACACCTACCTTCCCCTGGAGGTCTGTAACATTGTGGCAGGACAAAGATGTATTAAA
AAATTAACGAAGAATCAGACCTCAACCATGATCAGAGCGACTGCTAGGTCGGCGCCCGATCGGCAAGAAG
AGATTAGCAAATTGATGCGAAGTGCAAGTTTCAACACAGATCCATACGTCCGTGAATTTGGAATCATGGT
CAAAGATGAGATGACAGACGTGACTGGGCGGGTGCTGCAGCCGCCCTCCATCCTCTACGGGGGCAGGAAT
AAAGCTATTGCGACCCCTGTCCAGGGCGTCTGGGACATGCGGAAC
[405 nt withheld, positions 1796-2200]
AACAACATCCTGCTGCCCCAGGGCAGGCCGCCGGTGTTCCAGCAGCCCGTCATCTTTCTGGGAGCAGACG
TCACTCACCCCCCCGCCGGGGATGGGAAGAAGCCCTCCATTGCCGCCGTGGTGGGCAGCATGGACGCCCA
CCCCAATCGCTACTGCGCCACCGTGCGCGTGCAGCAGCACCGGCAGGAGATCATACAAGACCTGGCCGCC
ATGGTCCGCGAGCTCCTCATCCAGTTCTACAAGTCCACGCGCTTCAAGCCCACCCGCATCATCTTCTACC
GCGACGGTGTCTCTGAAGGCCAGTTCCAGCAGGTTCTCCACCACGAGTTGCTGGCCATCCGTGAGGCCTG
TATCAAGCTAGAAAAAGACTACCAGCCCGGGATCACCTTCATCGTGGTGCAGAAGAGGCACCACACCCGG
CTCTTCTGCACTGACAAGAACGAGCGGGTTGGGAAAAGTGGAAACATTCCAGCAGGCACGACTGTGGACA
CGAAAATCACCCACCCCACCGAGTTCGACTTCTACCTGTGTAGTCACGCTGGCATCCAGGGGACAAGCAG
GCCTTCGCACTATCACGTCCTCTGGGACGACAATCGTTTCTCCTCTGATGAGCTGCAGATCCTAACCTAC
CAGCTGTGTCACACCTACGTGCGCTGCACACGCTCCGTGTCCATCCCAGCGCCAGCATACTACGCTCACC
TGGTGGCCTTCCGGGCCAGGTACCACCTGGTGGATAAGGAACATGACAGTGCTGAAGGAAGCCATACCTC
TGGGCAGAGTAACGGGCGAGACCACCAAGCACTGGCCAAGGCGGTCCAGGTTCACCAAGACACTCTGCGC
ACCATGTACTTTGCTTGAGAATTCTCGACCTCGAGACAAATGGCAGTATTCATCCACAATTTTAAAAGAA
AAGGGGGGATTGGGGGGTACAGTGCAGGGGAAAGAATAGTAGACATAATAGCAACAGACATACAAACTAA
AGAATTACAAAAACAAATTACAAAAATTCAAAATTTTCGGGTTTATTACAGGGACAGCAGAGATCCACTT
TGGCCGCGGCTCGAGGGGGTTGGGGTTGCGCCTTTTCCAAGGCAGCCCTGGGTTTGCGCAGGGACGCGGC
TGCTCTGGGCGTGGTTCCGGGAAACGCAGCGGCGCCGACCCTGGGTCTCGCACATTCTTCACGTCCGTTC
GCAGCGTCACCCGGATCTTCGCCGCTACCCTTGTGGGCCCCCCGGCGACGCTTCCTGCTCCGCCCCTAAG
TCGGGAAGGTTCCTTGCGGTTCGCGGCGTGCCGGACGTGACAAACGGAAGCCGCACGTCTCACTAGTACC
CTCGCAGACGGACAGCGCCAGGGAGCAATGGCAGCGCGCCGACCGCGATGGGCTGTGGCCAATAGCGGCT
GCTCAGCAGGGCGCGCCGAGAGCAGCGGCCGGGAAGGGGCGGTGCGGGAGGCGGGGTGTGGGGCGGTAGT
GTGGGCCCTGTTCCTGCCCGCGCGGTGTTCCGCATTCTGCAAGCCTCCGGAGCGCACGTCGGCAGTCGGC
TCCCTCGTTGACCGAATCACCGACCTCTCTCCCCAGGGGGATCCACCGGAGCTTACCATGACCGAGTACA
AGCCCACGGTGCGCCTCGCCACCCGCGACGACGTCCCCAGGGCCGTACGCACCCTCGCCGCCGCGTTCGC
CGACTACCCCGCCACGCGCCACACCGTCGATCCGGACCGCCACATCGAGCGGGTCACCGAGCTGCAAGAA
CTCTTCCTCACGCGCGTCGGGCTCGACATCGGCAAGGTGTGGGTCGCGGACGACGGCGCCGCGGTGGCGG
TCTGGACCACGCCGGAGAGCGTCGAAGCGGGGGCGGTGTTCGCCGAGATCGGCCCGCGCATGGCCGAGTT
GAGCGGTTCCCGGCTGGCCGCGCAGCAACAGATGGAAGGCCTCCTGGCGCCGCACCGGCCCAAGGAGCCC
GCGTGGTTCCTGGCCACCGTCGGCGTCTCGCCCGACCACCAGGGCAAGGGTCTGGGCAGCGCCGTCGTGC
TCCCCGGAGTGGAGGCGGCCGAGCGCGCCGGGGTGCCCGCCTTCCTGGAGACCTCCGCGCCCCGCAACCT
CCCCTTCTACGAGCGGCTCGGCTTCACCGTCACCGCCGACGTCGAGGTGCCCGAAGGACCGCGCACCTGG
TGCATGACCCGCAAGCCCGGTGCCTGACGCCCGCCCCACGACCCGCAGCGCCCGACCGAAAGGAGCGCAC
GACCCCATGCATCGGTACCTTTAAGACCAATGACTTACAAGGCAGCTGTAGATCTTAGCCACTTTTTAAA
AGAAAAGGGGGGACTGGAAGGGCTAATTCACTCCCAACGAAGACAAGATCTGCTTTTTGCTTGTACTGGG
TCTCTCTGGTTAGACCAGATCTGAGCCTGGGAGCTCTCTGGCTAACTAGGGAACCCACTGCTTAAGCCTC
AATAAAGCTTGCCTTGAGTGCTTCAAGTAGTGTGTGCCCGTCTGTTGTGTGACTCTGGTAACTAGAGATC
CCTCAGACCCTTTTAGTCAGTGTGGAAAATCTCTAGCAGTAGTAGTTCATGTCATCTTATTATTCAGTAT
TTATAACTTGCAAAGAAATGAATATCAGAGAGTGAGAGGAACTTGTTTATTGCAGCTTATAATGGTTACA
AATAAAGCAATAGCATCACAAATTTCACAAATAAAGCATTTTTTTCACTGCATTCTAGTTGTGGTTTGTC
CAAACTCATCAATGTATCTTATCATGTCTGGCTCTAGCTATCCCGCCCCTAACTCCGCCCATCCCGCCCC
TAACTCCGCCCAGTTCCGCCCATTCTCCGCCCCATGGCTGACTAATTTTTTTTATTTATGCAGAGGCCGA
GGCCGCCTCGGCCTCTGAGCTATTCCAGAAGTAGTGAGGAGGCTTTTTTGGAGGCCTAGGGACGTACCCA
ATTCGCCCTATAGTGAGTCGTATTACGCGCGCTCACTGGCCGTCGTTTTACAACGTCGTGACTGGGAAAA
CCCTGGCGTTACCCAACTTAATCGCCTTGCAGCACATCCCCCTTTCGCCAGCTGGCGTAATAGCGAAGAG
GCCCGCACCGATCGCCCTTCCCAACAGTTGCGCAGCCTGAATGGCGAATGGG
[124 nt withheld, positions 5333-5456]
C
[91 nt withheld, positions 5458-5548]
A
[49 nt withheld, positions 5550-5598]
CCTTTGACGTTGGAGTCCACGTTCTTT
[37 nt withheld, positions 5626-5662]
ACCCTATCTCGGTCTATTCTTTTGATTTATAAGGGATTTTGCCGATTTCGGCCTATTGGTTAAAAAATGA
GCTGATTTAACAAAAATTTAACGCGAATTTTAACAAAATATTAACGCTTACAATTTAGGTGGCACTTTTC
GGGGAAATGTGCGCGGAACCCCTATTTGTTTATTTTTCTAAATACATTCAAATATGTATCCGCTCATGAG
ACAATAACCCTGATAAATGCTTCAATAATATTGAAAAAGGAAGAGTATGAGTATTCAACATTTCCGTGTC
GCCCTTATTCCCTTTTTTGCGGCATTTTGCCTTCCTGTTTTTGCTCACCCAGAAACGCTGGTGAAAGTAA
AAGATGCTGAAGATCAGTTGGGTGCACGAGTGGGTTACATCGAACTGGATCTCAACAGCGGTAAGATCCT
TGAGAGTTTTCGCCCCGAAGAACGTTTTCCAATGATGAGCACTTTTAAAGTTCTGCTATGTGGCGCGGTA
TTATCCCGTATTGACGCCGGGCAAGAGCAACTCGGTCGCCGCATACACTATTCTCAGAATGACTTGGTTG
AGTACTCACCAGTCACAGAAAAGCATCTTACGGATGGCATGACAGTAAGAGAATTATGCAGTGCTGCCAT
AACCATGAGTGATAACACTGCGGCCAACTTACTTCTGACAACGATCGGAGGACCGAAGGAGCTAACCGCT
TTTTTGCACAACATGGGGGATCATGTAACTCGCCTTGATCGTTGGGAACCGGAGCTGAATGAAGCCATAC
CAAACGACGAGCGTGACACCACGATGCCTGTAGCAATGGCAACAACGTTGCGCAAACTATTAACTGGCGA
ACTACTTACTCTAGCTTCCCGGCAACAATTAATAGACTGGATGGAGGCGGATAAAGTTGCAGGACCACTT
CTGCGCTCGGCCCTTCCGGCTGGCTGGTTTATTGCTGATAAATCTGGAGCCGGTGAGCGTGGGTCTCGCG
GTATCATTGCAGCACTGGGGCCAGATGGTAAGCCCTCCCGTATCGTAGTTATCTACACGACGGGGAGTCA
GGCAACTATGGATGAACGAAATAGACAGATCGCTGAGATAGGTGCCTCACTGATTAAGCATTGGTAACTG
TCAGACCAAGTTTACTCATATATACTTTAGATTGATTTAAAACTTCATTTTTAATTTAAAAGGATCTAGG
TGAAGATCCTTTTTGATAATCTCATGACCAAAATCCCTTAACGTGAGTTTTCGTTCCACTGAGCGTCAGA
CCCCGTAGAAAAGATCAAAGGATCTTCTTGAGATCCTTTTTTTCTGCGCGTAATCTGCTGCTTGCAAACA
AAAAAACCACCGCTACCAGCGGTGGTTTGTTTGCCGGATCAAGAGCTACCAACTCTTTTTCCGAAGGTAA
CTGGCTTCAGCAGAGCGCAGATACCAAATACTGTTCTTCTAGTGTAGCCGTAGTTAGGCCACCACTTCAA
GAACTCTGTAGCACCGCCTACATACCTCGCTCTGCTAATCCTGTTACCAGTGGCTGCTGCCAGTGGCGAT
AAGTCGTGTCTTACCGGGTTGGACTCAAGACGATAGTTACCGGATAAGGCGCAGCGGTCGGGCTGAACGG
GGGGTTCGTGCACACAGCCCAGCTTGGAGCGAACGACCTACACCGAACTGAGATACCTACAGCGTGAGCT
ATGAGAAAGCGCCACGCTTCCCGAAGGGAGAAAGGCGGACAGGTATCCGGTAAGCGGCAGGGTCGGAACA
GGAGAGCGCACGAGGGAGCTTCCAGGGGGAAACGCCTGGTATCTTTATAGTCCTGTCGGGTTTCGCCACC
TCTGACTTGAGCGTCGATTTTTGTGATGCTCGTCAGGGGGGCGGAGCCTATGGAAAAACGCCAGCAACGC
GGCCTTTTTACGGTTCCTGGCCTTTTGCTGGCCTTTTGCTCACATGTTCTTTCCTGCGTTATCCCCTGAT
TCTGTGGATAACCGTATTACCGCCTTTGAGTGAGCTGATACCGCTCGCCGCAGCCGAACGACCGAGCGCA
GCGAGTCAGTGAGCGAGGAAGCGGAAGAGCGCCCAATACGCAAACCGCCTCTCCCCGCGCGTTGGCCGAT
TCATTAATGCAGCTGGCACGACAGGTTTCCCGACTGGAAAGCGGGCAGTGAGCGCAACGCAATTAATGTG
AGTTAGCTCACTCATTAGGCACCCCAGGCTTTACACTTTATGCTTCCGGCTCGTATGTTGTGTGGAATTG
TGAGCGGATAACAATTTCACACAGGAAACAGCTATGACCATGATTACGCCAAGCGCGCAATTAACCCTCA
CTAAAGGGAACAAAAGCTGGAGCTGCAAGCTTAATGTAGTCTTATGCAATACTCTTGTAGTCTTGCAACA
TGGTAACGATGAGTTAGCAACATGCCTTACAAGGAGAGAAAAAGCACCGTGCATGCCGATTGGTGGAAGT
AAGGTGGTACGATCGTGCCTTATTAGGAAGGCAACAGACGGGTCTGACATGGATTGGACGAACCACTGAA
TTGCCGCATTGCAGAGATATTGTATTTAAGTGCCTAGCTCGATACATAAACGGGTCTCTCTGGTTAGACC
AGATCTGAGCCTGGGAGCTCTCTGGCTAACTAGGGAACCCACTGCTTAAGCCTCAATAAAGCTTGCCTTG
AGTGCTTCAAGTAGTGTGTGCCCGTCTGTTGTGTGACTCTGGTAACTAGAGATCCCTCAGACCCTTTTAG
TCAGTGTGGAAAATCTCTAGCAGTGGCGCCCGAACAGGGACTTGAAAGCGAAAGGGAAACCAGAGGAGCT
CTCTCGACGCAGGACTCGGCTTGCTGAAGCGCGCACGGCAAGAGGCGAGGGGCGGCGACTGGTGAGTACG
CCAAAAATTTTGACTAGCGGAGGCTAGAAGGAGAGAGATGGGTGCGAGAGCGTCAGTATTAAGCGGGGGA
GAATTAGATCGCGATGGGAAAAAATTCGGTTAAGGCCAGGGGGAAAGAAAAAATATAAATTAAAACATAT
AGTATGGGCAAGCAGGGAGCTAGAACGATTCGCAGTTAATCCTGGCCTGTTAGAAACATCAGAAGGCTGT
AGACAAATACTGGGACAGCTACAACCATCCCTTCAGACAGGATCAGAAGAACTTAGATCATTATATAATA
CAGTAGCAACCCTCTATTGTGTGCATCAAAGGATAGAGATAAAAGACACCAAGGAAGCTTTAGACAAGAT
AGAGGAAGAGCAAAACAAAAGTAAGACCACCGCACAGCAAGCGGCCGCTGATCTTCAGACCTGGAGGAGG
AGATATGAGGGACAATTGGAGAAGTGAATTATATAAATATAAAGTAGTAAAAATTGAACCATTAGGAGTA
GCACCCACCAAGGCAAAGAGAAGAGTGGTGCAGAGAGAAAAAAGAGCAGTGGGAATAGGAGCTTTGTTCC
TTGGGTTCTTGGGAGCAGCAGGAAGCACTATGGGCGCAGCGTCAATGACGCTGACGGTACAGGCCAGACA
ATTATTGTCTGGTATAGTGCAGCAGCAGAACAATTTGCTGAGGGCTATTGAGGCGCAACAGCATCTGTTG
CAACTCACAGTCTGGGGCATCAAGCAGCTCCAGGCAAGAATCCTGGCTGTGGAAAGATACCTAAAGGATC
AACAGCTCCTGGGGATTTGGGGTTGCTCTGGAAAACTCATTTGCACCACTGCTGTGCCTTGGAATGCTAG
TTGGAGTAATAAATCTCTGGAACAGATTTGGAATCACACGACCTGGATGGAGTGGGACAGAGAAATTAAC
AATTACACAAGCTTAATACACTCCTTAATTGAAGAATCGCAAAACCAGCAAGAAAAGAATGAACAAGAAT
TATTGGAATTAGATAAATGGGCAAGTTTGTGGAATTGGTTTAACATAACAAATTGGCTGTGGTATATAAA
ATTATTCATAATGATAGTAGGAGGCTTGGTAGGTTTAAGAATAGTTTTTGCTGTACTTTCTATAGTGAAT
AGAGTTAGGCAGGGATATTCACCATTATCGTTTCAGACCCACCTCCCAACCCCGAGGGGACCCGACAGGC
CCGAAGGAATAGAAGAAGAAGGTGGAGAGAGAGACAGAGACAGATCCATTCGATTAGTGAACGGATCTCG
ACGGTATCGATCACGAGACTAGCCTCGAGCGGCCGCCCCCTTCACCGAGGGCCTATTTCCCATGATTCCT
TCATATTTGCATATACGATACAAGGCTGTTAGAGAGATAATTGGAATTAATTTGACTGTAAACACAAAGA
TATTAGTACAAAATACGTGACGTAGAAAGTAATAATTTCTTGGGTAGTTTGCAGTTTTAAAATTATGTTT
TAAAATGGACTATCA
